>Addgene plasmid #199791 | ROS lux sensor | addgene full sequence | sequence record 390462 | Addgene NGS Result
GTACGCGTGCTAGAGGCATCAAATAAAACGAAAGGCTCAGTCGAAAGACTGGGCCTTTCGTTTTATCTGT
TGTTTGTCGGTGAACGCTCTCCTGAGTAGGACAAATCCGCCGCCCTAGACCTAGGGCCTAGGGTACGGGT
TTTGCTGCCCGCAAACGGGCTGTTCTGGTGTTGCTAGTTTGTTATCAGAATCGCAGATCCGGCTTCAGCC
GGTTTGCCGGCTGAAAGCGCTATTTCTTCCAGAATTGCCATGATTTTTTCCCCACGGGAGGCGTCACTGG
CTCCCGTGTTGTCGGCAGCTTTGATTCGATAAGCAGCATCGCCTGTTTCAGGCTGTCTATGTGTGACTGT
TGAGCTGTAACAAGTTGTCTCAGGTGTTCAATTTCATGTTCTAGTTGCTTTGTTTTACTGGTTTCACCTG
TTCTATTAGGTGTTACATGCTGTTCATCTGTTACATTGTCGATCTGTTCATGGTGAACAGCTTTGAATGC
ACCAAAAACTCGTAAAAGCTCTGATGTATCTATCTTTTTTACACCGTTTTCATCTGTGCATATGGACAGT
TTTCCCTTTGATATGTAACGGTGAACAGTTGTTCTACTTTTGTTTGTTAGTCTTGATGCTTCACTGATAG
ATACAAGAGCCATAAGAACCTCAGATCCTTCCGTATTTAGCCAGTATGTTCTCTAGTGTGGTTCGTTGTT
TTTGCGTGAGCCATGAGAACGAACCATTGAGATCATACTTACTTTGCATGTCACTCAAAAATTTTGCCTC
AAAACTGGTGAGCTGAATTTTTGCAGTTAAAGCATCGTGTAGTGTTTTTCTTAGTCCGTTATGTAGGTAG
GAATCTGATGTAATGGTTGTTGGTATTTTGTCACCATTCATTTTTATCTGGTTGTTCTCAAGTTCGGTTA
CGAGATCCATTTGTCTATCTAGTTCAACTTGGAAAATCAACGTATCAGTCGGGCGGCCTCGCTTATCAAC
CACCAATTTCATATTGCTGTAAGTGTTTAAATCTTTACTTATTGGTTTCAAAACCCATTGGTTAAGCCTT
TTAAACTCATGGTAGTTATTTTCAAGCATTAACATGAACTTAAATTCATCAAGGCTAATCTCTATATTTG
CCTTGTGAGTTTTCTTTTGTGTTAGTTCTTTTAATAACCACTCATAAATCCTCATAGAGTATTTGTTTTC
AAAAGACTTAACATGTTCCAGATTATATTTTATGAATTTTTTTAACTGGAAAAGATAAGGCAATATCTCT
TCACTAAAAACTAATTCTAATTTTTCGCTTGAGAACTTGGCATAGTTTGTCCACTGGAAAATCTCAAAGC
CTTTAACCAAAGGATTCCTGATTTCCACAGTTCTCGTCATCAGCTCTCTGGTTGCTTTAGCTAATACACC
ATAAGCATTTTCCCTACTGATGTTCATCATCTGAGCGTATTGGTTATAAGTGAACGATACCGTCCGTTCT
TTCCTTGTAGGGTTTTCAATCGTGGGGTTGAGTAGTGCCACACAGCATAAAATTAGCTTGGTTTCATGCT
CCGTTAAGTCATAGCGACTAATCGCTAGTTCATTTGCTTTGAAAACAACTAATTCAGACATACATCTCAA
TTGGTCTAGGTGATTTTAATCACTATACCAATTGAGATGGGCTAGTCAATGATAATTACTAGTCCTTTTC
CTTTGAGTTGTGGGTATCTGTAAATTCTGCTAGACCTTTGCTGGAAAACTTGTAAATTCTGCTAGACCCT
CTGTAAATTCCGCTAGACCTTTGTGTGTTTTTTTTGTTTATATTCAAGTGGTTATAATTTATAGAATAAA
GAAAGAATAAAAAAAGATAAAAAGAATAGATCCCAGCCCTGTGTATAACTCACTACTTTAGTCAGTTCCG
CAGTATTACAAAAGGATGTCGCAAACGCTGTTTGCTCCTCTACAAAACAGACCTTAAAACCCTAAAGGCT
TAAGTAGCACCCTCGCAAGCTCGGGCAAATCGCTGAATATTCCTTTTGTCTCCGACCATCAGGCACCTGA
GTCGCTGTCTTTTTCGTGACATTCAGTTCGCTGCGCTCACGGCTCTGGCAGTGAATGGGGGTAAATGGCA
CTACAGGCGCCTTTTATGGATTCATGCAAGGAAACTACCCATAATACAAGAAAAGCCCGTCACGGGCTTC
TCAGGGCGTTTTATGGCGGGTCTGCTATGTGGTGCTATCTGACTTTTTGCTGTTCAGCAGTTCCTGCCCT
CTGATTTTCCAGTCTGACCACTTCGGATTATCCCGTGACAGGTCATTCAGACTGGCTAATGCACCCAGTA
AGGCAGCGGTATCATCAACAGGCTTACCCGTCTTACTGTCCCTAGTACTAGTGCTTGGATTCTCACCAAT
AAAAAACGCCCGGCGGCAACCGAGCGTTCTGAACAAATCCAGATGGAGTTCTGAGGTCATTACTGGATCT
ATCAACAGGAGTCCAAGCGAGCTCTCGAACCCCAGAGTCCCGCTCAGAAGAACTCGTCAAGAAGGCGATA
GAAGGCGATGCGCTGCGAATCGGGAGCGGCGATACCGTAAAGCACGAGGAAGCGGTCAGCCCATTCGCCG
CCAAGCTCTTCAGCAATATCACGGGTAGCCAACGCTATGTCCTGATAGCGGTCCGCCACACCCAGCCGGC
CACAGTCGATGAATCCAGAAAAGCGGCCATTTTCCACCATGATATTCGGCAAGCAGGCATCGCCATGGGT
CACGACGAGATCCTCGCCGTCGGGCATGCGCGCCTTGAGCCTGGCGAACAGTTCGGCTGGCGCGAGCCCC
TGATGCTCTTCGTCCAGATCATCCTGATCGACAAGACCGGCTTCCATCCGAGTACGTGCTCGCTCGATGC
GATGTTTCGCTTGGTGGTCGAATGGGCAGGTAGCCGGATCAAGCGTATGCAGCCGCCGCATTGCATCAGC
CATGATGGATACTTTCTCGGCAGGAGCAAGGTGAGATGACAGGAGATCCTGCCCCGGCACTTCGCCCAAT
AGCAGCCAGTCCCTTCCCGCTTCAGTGACAACGTCGAGCACAGCTGCGCAAGGAACGCCCGTCGTGGCCA
GCCACGATAGCCGCGCTGCCTCGTCCTGCAGTTCATTCAGGGCACCGGACAGGTCGGTCTTGACAAAAAG
AACCGGGCGCCCCTGCGCTGACAGCCGGAACACGGCGGCATCAGAGCAGCCGATTGTCTGTTGTGCCCAG
TCATAGCCGAATAGCCTCTCCACCCAAGCGGCCGGAGAACCTGCGTGCAATCCATCTTGTTCAATCATGC
GAAACGATCCTCATCCTGTCTCTTGATCAGATCTTGATCCCCTGCGCCATCAGATCCTTGGCGGCAAGAA
AGCCATCCAGTTTACTTTGCAGGGCTTCCCAACCTTACCAGAGGGCGCCCCAGCTGGCAATTCCGACGTC
TTCATTATCCATCCTCCATCGCCACGATAGTTCATGGCGATAGGTAGAATAGCAATGAACGATTATCCCT
ATCAAGCATTCTGACTGAGCATTGCTCACACGAATTCATTAAAGAGGAGAAAGGTACCATGACTAAAAAA
ATTTCATTCATTATTAACGGCCAGGTTGAAATCTTTCCCGAAGGTGATGATTTAGTGCAATCCATTAATT
TTGGTGATAATAGTGTTTACCTGCCAATATTGAATGACTCTCATGTAAAAAACATTATTGATTGTAATGG
AAATAACGAATTACGGTTGCATAACATTGTCAATTTTCTCTATACGGTAGGGCAAAGATGGAAAAATGAA
GAATACTCAAGACGCAGGACATACATTCGTGACTTAAAAAAATATATGGGATATTCAGAAGAAATGGCTA
AGCTAGAGGCCAATTGGATATCTATGATTTTATGTTCTAAAGGCGGCCTTTATGATGTTGTAGAAAATGA
ACTTGGTTCTCGCCATATCATGGATGAATGGCTACCTCAGGATGAAAGTTATGTTCGGGCTTTTCCGAAA
GGTAAATCTGTACATCTGTTGGCAGGTAATGTTCCATTATCTGGGATCATGTCTATATTACGCGCAATTT
TAACTAAGAATCAGTGTATTATAAAAACATCGTCAACCGATCCTTTTACCGCTAATGCATTAGCGTTAAG
TTTTATTGATGTAGACCCTAATCATCCGATAACGCGCTCTTTATCTGTTATATATTGGCCCCACCAAGGT
GATACATCACTCGCAAAAGAAATTATGCAACATGCGGATGTTATTGTCGCTTGGGGAGGGCCAGATGCGA
TTAATTGGGCGGTAGAGCATGCGCCATCTTATGCTGATGTGATTAAATTTGGTTCTAAAAAGAGTCTTTG
CATTATCGATAATCCTGTTGATTTGACGTCCGCAGCGACAGGTGCGGCTCATGATGTTTGTTTTTACGAT
CAGCGAGCTTGTTTTTCTGCCCAAAACATATATTACATGGGAAATCATTATGAGGAATTTAAGTTAGCGT
TGATAGAAAAACTTAATCTATATGCGCATATATTACCGAATGCCAAAAAAGATTTTGATGAAAAGGCGGC
CTATTCTTTAGTTCAAAAAGAAAGCTTGTTTGCTGGATTAAAAGTAGAGGTGGATATTCATCAACGTTGG
ATGATTATTGAGTCAAATGCAGGTGTGGAATTTAATCAACCACTTGGCAGATGTGTGTACCTTCATCACG
TCGATAATATTGAGCAAATATTGCCTTATGTTCAAAAAAATAAGACGCAAACCATATCTATTTTTCCTTG
GGAGTCATCATTTAAATATCGAGATGCGTTAGCATTAAAAGGTGCGGAAAGGATTGTAGAAGCAGGAATG
AATAACATATTTCGAGTTGGTGGATCTCATGACGGAATGCGACCGTTGCAACGATTAGTGACATATATTT
CTCATGAAAGGCCATCTAACTATACGGCTAAGGATGTTGCGGTTGAAATAGAACAGACTCGATTCCTGGA
AGAAGATAAGTTCCTTGTATTTGTCCCATAATAGGTAAAAAGTATGGAAAATGAATCAAAATATAAAACC
ATCGACCACGTTATTTGTGTTGAAGGAAATAAAAAAATTCATGTTTGGGAAACGCTGCCAGAAGAAAACA
GCCCAAAGAGAAAGAATGCCATTATTATTGCGTCTGGTTTTGCCCGCAGGATGGATCATTTTGCTGGTCT
GGCGGAATATTTATCGCGGAATGGATTTCATGTGATCCGCTATGATTCGCTTCACCACGTTGGATTGAGT
TCAGGGACAATTGATGAATTTACAATGTCTATAGGAAAGCAGAGCTTGTTAGCAGTGGTTGATTGGTTAA
CTACACGAAAAATAAATAACTTCGGTATGTTGGCTTCAAGCTTATCTGCGCGGATAGCTTATGCAAGCCT
ATCTGAAATCAATGCTTCGTTTTTAATCACCGCAGTCGGTGTTGTTAACTTAAGATATTCTCTTGAAAGA
GCTTTAGGGTTTGATTATCTCAGTCTACCCATTAATGAATTGCCGAATAATCTAGATTTTGAAGGCCATA
AATTGGGTGCTGAAGTCTTTGCGAGAGATTGTCTTGATTTTGGTTGGGAAGATTTAGCTTCTACAATTAA
TAACATGATGTATCTTGATATACCGTTTATTGCTTTTACTGCAAATAACGATAATTGGGTCAAGCAAGAT
GAAGTTATCACATTGTTATCAAATATTCGTAGTAATCGATGCAAGATATATTCTTTGTTAGGAAGTTCGC
ATGACTTGAGTGAAAATTTAGTGGTCCTGCGCAATTTTTATCAATCGGTTACGAAAGCCGCTATCGCGAT
GGATAATGATCATCTGGATATTGATGTTGATATTACTGAACCGTCATTTGAACATTTAACTATTGCGACA
GTCAATGAACGCCGAATGAGAATTGAGATTGAAAATCAAGCAATTTCTCTGTCTTAAAATCTATTGAGAT
ATTCTATCACTCAAATAGCAATATAAGGACTCTCTATGAAATTTGGAAACTTTTTGCTTACATACCAACC
TCCCCAATTTTCTCAAACAGAGGTAATGAAACGTTTGGTTAAATTAGGTCGCATCTCTGAGGAGTGTGGT
TTTGATACCGTATGGTTACTGGAGCATCATTTCACGGAGTTTGGTTTGCTTGGTAACCCTTATGTCGCTG
CTGCATATTTACTTGGCGCGACTAAAAAATTGAATGTAGGAACTGCCGCTATTGTTCTTCCCACAGCCCA
TCCAGTACGCCAACTTGAAGATGTGAATTTATTGGATCAAATGTCAAAAGGACGATTTCGGTTTGGTATT
TGCCGAGGGCTTTACAACAAGGACTTTCGCGTATTCGGCACAGATATGAATAACAGTCGCGCCTTAGCGG
AATGCTGGTACGGGCTGATAAAGAATGGCATGACAGAGGGATATATGGAAGCTGATAATGAACATATCAA
GTTCCATAAGGTAAAAGTAAACCCCGCGGCGTATAGCAGAGGTGGCGCACCGGTTTATGTGGTGGCTGAA
TCAGCTTCGACGACTGAGTGGGCTGCTCAATTTGGCCTACCGATGATATTAAGTTGGATTATAAATACTA
ACGAAAAGAAAGCACAACTTGAGCTTTATAATGAAGTGGCTCAAGAATATGGGCACGATATTCATAATAT
CGACCATTGCTTATCATATATAACATCTGTAGATCATGACTCAATTAAAGCGAAAGAGATTTGCCGGAAA
TTTCTGGGGCATTGGTATGATTCTTATGTGAATGCTACGACTATTTTTGATGATTCAGACCAAACAAGAG
GTTATGATTTCAATAAAGGGCAGTGGCGTGACTTTGTATTAAAAGGACATAAAGATACTAATCGCCGTAT
TGATTACAGTTACGAAATCAATCCCGTGGGAACGCCGCAGGAATGTATTGACATAATTCAAAAAGACATT
GATGCTACAGGAATATCAAATATTTGTTGTGGATTTGAAGCTAATGGAACAGTAGACGAAATTATTGCTT
CCATGAAGCTCTTCCAGTCTGATGTCATGCCATTTCTTAAAGAAAAACAACGTTCGCTATTATATTAGCT
AAGGAGAAAGAAATGAAATTTGGATTGTTCTTCCTTAACTTCATCAATTCAACAACTGTTCAAGAACAAA
GTATAGTTCGCATGCAGGAAATAACGGAGTATGTTGATAAGTTGAATTTTGAACAGATTTTAGTGTATGA
AAATCATTTTTCAGATAATGGTGTTGTCGGCGCTCCTCTGACTGTTTCTGGTTTTCTGCTCGGTTTAACA
GAGAAAATTAAAATTGGTTCATTAAATCACATCATTACAACTCATCATCCTGTCCGCATAGCGGAGGAAG
CTTGCTTATTGGATCAGTTAAGTGAAGGGAGATTTATTTTAGGGTTTAGTGATTGCGAAAAAAAAGATGA
AATGCATTTTTTTAATCGCCCGGTTGAATATCAACAGCAACTATTTGAAGAGTGTTATGAAATCATTAAC
GATGCTTTAACAACAGGCTATTGTAATCCAGATAACGATTTTTATAGCTTCCCTAAAATATCTGTAAATC
CCCATGCTTATACGCCAGGCGGACCTCGGAAATATGTAACAGCAACCAGTCATCATATTGTTGAGTGGGC
GGCCAAAAAAGGTATTCCTCTCATCTTTAAGTGGGATGATTCTAATGATGTTAGATATGAATATGCTGAA
AGATATAAAGCCGTTGCGGATAAATATGACGTTGACCTATCAGAGATAGACCATCAGTTAATGATATTAG
TTAACTATAACGAAGATAGTAATAAAGCTAAACAAGAGACGCGTGCATTTATTAGTGATTATGTTCTTGA
AATGCACCCTAATGAAAATTTCGAAAATAAACTTGAAGAAATAATTGCAGAAAACGCTGTCGGAAATTAT
ACGGAGTGTATAACTGCGGCTAAGTTGGCAATTGAAAAGTGTGGTGCGAAAAGTGTATTGCTGTCCTTTG
AACCAATGAATGATTTGATGAGCCAAAAAAATGTAATCAATATTGTTGATGATAATATTAAGAAGTACCA
CATGGAATATACCTAATAGATTTCGAGTTGCAGCGAGGCGGCAAGTGAACGAATCCCCAGGAGCATAGAT
AACTATGTGACTGGGGTGAGTGAAAGCAGCCAACAAAGCAGCAGCTTGAAAGATGAAGGGTATAAAAGAG
TATGACAGCAGTGCTGCCATACTTTCTAATATTATCTTGAGGAGTAAAACAGGTATGACTTCATATGTTG
ATAAACAAGAAATTACAGCAAGCTCAGAAATTGATGATTTGATTTTTTCGAGCGATCCATTAGTGTGGTC
TTACGACGAGCAGGAAAAAATCAGAAAGAAACTTGTGCTTGATGCATTTCGTAATCATTATAAACATTGT
CGAGAATATCGTCACTACTGTCAGGCACACAAAGTAGATGACAATATTACGGAAATTGATGACATACCTG
TATTCCCAACATCGGTTTTTAAGTTTACTCGCTTATTAACTTCTCAGGAAAACGAGATTGAAAGTTGGTT
TACCAGTAGCGGCACGAATGGTTTAAAAAGTCAGGTGGCGCGTGACAGATTAAGTATTGAGAGACTCTTA
GGCTCTGTGAGTTATGGCATGAAATATGTTGGTAGTTGGTTTGATCATCAAATAGAATTAGTCAATTTGG
GACCAGATAGATTTAATGCTCATAATATTTGGTTTAAATATGTTATGAGTTTGGTGGAATTGTTATATCC
TACGACATTTACCGTAACAGAAGAACGAATAGATTTTGTTAAAACATTGAATAGTCTTGAACGAATAAAA
AATCAAGGGAAAGATCTTTGTCTTATTGGTTCGCCATACTTTATTTATTTACTCTGCCATTATATGAAAG
ATAAAAAAATCTCATTTTCTGGAGATAAAAGCCTTTATATCATAACCGGAGGCGGCTGGAAAAGTTACGA
AAAAGAATCTCTGAAACGTGATGATTTCAATCATCTTTTATTTGATACTTTCAATCTCAGTGATATTAGT
CAGATCCGAGATATATTTAATCAAGTTGAACTCAACACTTGTTTCTTTGAGGATGAAATGCAGCGTAAAC
ATGTTCCGCCGTGGGTATATGCGCGAGCGCTTGATCCTGAAACGTTGAAACCTGTACCTGATGGAACGCC
GGGGTTGATGAGTTATATGGATGCGTCAGCAACCAGTTATCCAGCATTTATTGTTACCGATGATGTCGGG
ATAATTAGCAGAGAATATGGTAAGTATCCCGGCGTGCTCGTTGAAATTTTACGTCGCGTCAATACGAGGA
CGCAGAAAGGGTGTGCTTTAAGCTTAACCGAAGCGTTTGATAGTTGAAAGCTTGATATCGAATTCCTGCC
CAATTATTGAAGGGGAGCGGGAAACCGCTCCCCTTTTTTTGTTTCTGGTCTCCCCATG
Features (pLannotate 1.2.2; 12 found; start..end, strand, type, name):
     20..106     +  terminator     rrnB T1 terminator: Escherichia coli rrnB; transcription terminator T1 from the E. coli rrnB gene
    651..1601    -  CDS            Rep101: RepA protein needed for replication with the pSC101 origin; rep101
   1649..1871    -  rep_origin     pSC101 ori: low-copy replication origin that requires the Rep101 protein
   2369..2463    -  terminator     lambda t0 terminator: transcription terminator from phage lambda
   2497..3288    -  CDS            neo: KKA2_KLEPN - Also known as kan, nptII. Experimental evidence at protein level: Swiss-Prot protein existence level 1. Resistance to kanamycin, neomycin, paromomycin, ribostamycin, butirosin and gentamicin B. From Klebsiella pneumoniae.
   3320..3442    -  CDS            tnpA (fragment): TN5P_ECOLX - Also known as tnp. Experimental evidence at protein level: Swiss-Prot protein existence level 1. Mediates transposition of transposon Tn5 by a 'cut and paste' mechanism. First, the monomeric transposase binds the 19 bp inverted DNA repeats flanking the transposon. Then, dimerization of the DNA- bound transposase creates a synaptic DNA complex. After nicking of the first DNA strand, excision of the transposon proceeds through a series of intermediates. The transposase then mediates the insertion of the transposon at a new site by strand transfer. The activity of the wild- type tran
   3559..5001    +  CDS            LuxC: LuxC fatty acid reductase; luxC; from the Photorhabdus luminescens bioluminescence operon
   5014..5937    +  CDS            LuxD: LuxD acyltransferase; luxD; from the Photorhabdus luminescens bioluminescence operon
   5986..7068    +  CDS            LuxA: LuxA luciferase subunit; luxA; from the Photorhabdus luminescens bioluminescence operon
   7083..8066    +  CDS            LuxB: LuxB luciferase subunit; luxB; from the Photorhabdus luminescens bioluminescence operon
   8245..9357    +  CDS            LuxE: LuxE; luxE; from the Photorhabdus luminescens bioluminescence operon
   9358..9379    -  misc_feature   MCS (fragment): pBluescript multiple cloning site
