[The description below was written by a language model from this plasmid's Addgene catalogue record and pLannotate feature annotations shown in this document.]
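Description:
ROS lux sensor is a bacterial synthetic-biology plasmid built on the pZS2 backbone and described simply as a synthetic gene circuit. The 9.4 kb sequence is maintained through the pSC101 origin together with its Rep101 (RepA) replication protein, a pairing that generally gives low copy number, although the catalogue lists copy number as unknown. Selection is by kanamycin, conferred by the neo/nptII aminoglycoside phosphotransferase gene. A short adjoining tnpA fragment is a remnant of the Tn5 source of that marker rather than a functional transposase. The lambda t0 terminator follows the resistance cassette, and the rrnB T1 terminator lies just downstream of the reporter operon across the circular junction, insulating the modules from transcriptional read-through.

The payload is the complete Photorhabdus luminescens luxCDABE operon on the forward strand. LuxA and LuxB form the bacterial luciferase, while LuxC, LuxD and LuxE make up the fatty acid reductase complex that regenerates the long-chain aldehyde substrate, so cells emit light autonomously without added substrate. The construct name implies that this luminescent output is tied to reactive oxygen species. However, the feature table annotates no promoter, operator or regulator upstream of luxC, and the record does not state which ROS-responsive element drives the operon or whether a cognate sensing transcription factor is encoded on the plasmid or supplied by the host.

The associated publication concerns a miniaturised ingestible capsule for detecting labile inflammatory biomarkers in situ. This suggests the plasmid equips whole-cell bacterial biosensors that report ROS as a luminescent signal readable by electronics.
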