Addgene plasmid #199791: ROS lux sensor
Purpose: Synthetic gene circuit
Depositing lab: Timothy Lu. Depositing organization: Massachusetts Institute of Technology. Publication: Sub-1.4 cm(3) capsule for detecting labile inflammatory biomarkers in situ. Inda-Webb ME, Jimenez M, Liu Q, Phan NV, Ahn J, Steiger C, Wentworth A, Riaz A, Zirtiloglu T, Wong K, Ishida K, Fabian N, Jenkins J, Kuosmanen J, Madani W, McNally R, Lai Y, Hayward A, Mimee M, Nadeau P, Chandrakasan AP, Traverso G, Yazicigil RT, Lu TK. Nature. 2023 Aug;620(7973):386-392. doi: 10.1038/s41586-023-06369-x. Epub 2023 Jul 26. PubMed 37495692.
Backbone
  Vector backbone: pZS2
  Vector type: Synthetic Biology
Growth in bacteria
  Bacterial resistance: Kanamycin, 50 μg/mL
  Growth temperature: 37°C
  Growth strain: DH5alpha
  Copy number: Unknown
Gene/Insert
  Gene/Insert name: ROS lux Sensor
  Species: Synthetic
  Cloning method: Gibson Cloning
Terms and licenses: Academic/Nonprofit Terms; Industry Terms: Not Available to Industry
Depositor comments: Please visit https://doi.org/10.1101/2022.02.16.480562 for bioRxiv preprint.
How to cite: ROS lux sensor was a gift from Timothy Lu (Addgene plasmid # 199791 ; http://n2t.net/addgene:199791 ; RRID:Addgene_199791)
